Addgene plasmid #72906: C1-FKBP(F36V):mCherry-Akt2(K14A)
Purpose: Recruitable Akt2(K14A) mutant
Depositing lab: Ivan Yudushkin. Publication: Localization of mTORC2 activity inside cells. Ebner M, Sinkovics B, Szczygiel M, Ribeiro DW, Yudushkin I. J Cell Biol. 2017 Jan 31. pii: jcb.201610060. doi: 10.1083/jcb.201610060. PubMed 28143890.
Backbone
  Vector backbone: C1
  Vector type: Mammalian Expression
Growth in bacteria
  Bacterial resistance: Kanamycin, 50 μg/mL
  Growth temperature: 37°C
  Growth strain: DH5alpha
  Copy number: High Copy
Gene/Insert
  Gene/Insert name: RAC-beta serine/threonine-protein kinase (alt name: Akt2)
  Species: H. sapiens (human)
  Mutation: K14A mutation
  Entrez Gene: AKT2 (a.k.a. HIHGHH, PKBB, PKBBETA, PRKBB, RAC-BETA)
  Tag / fusion protein: FKBP(F36V), mCherry (N terminal on insert)
  Cloning method: Restriction Enzyme; 5′ cloning site NheI (unknown if destroyed); 3′ cloning site BamHI (unknown if destroyed)
  Sequencing primers: 5′ TAACAACTCCGCCCCATT; 3′ cctctacaaatgtggtatggc
Terms and licenses: Academic/Nonprofit Terms; Industry Terms: Not Available to Industry
How to cite: C1-FKBP(F36V):mCherry-Akt2(K14A) was a gift from Ivan Yudushkin (Addgene plasmid # 72906 ; http://n2t.net/addgene:72906 ; RRID:Addgene_72906)
