[The description below was written by a language model from this plasmid's Addgene catalogue record and pLannotate feature annotations shown in this document.]
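Description:
C1-FKBP(F36V):mCherry-Akt2(K14A) is a 6.5 kb mammalian expression plasmid built on a C1-type backbone, in which fusion partners sit upstream of the multiple cloning site and therefore at the N terminus of the insert. It replicates at high copy in E. coli from a ColE1/pUC-type origin. Selection relies on a single Tn5 NeoR/KanR aminoglycoside phosphotransferase gene. This gene lies downstream of both a bacterial bla-type promoter and the SV40 early promoter and ends in an HSV TK polyadenylation signal, so it confers kanamycin resistance in bacteria and can in principle support G418 selection in mammalian cells. The backbone also carries an f1 origin for single-stranded DNA production and an SV40 origin, which allows episomal replication in cells expressing large T antigen. Several small annotated fragments (ble, bGH poly(A), RSF ori, large T antigen) look like partial annotation matches within backbone sequence rather than functional elements.

The payload is one open reading frame driven by the CMV immediate-early enhancer and promoter and terminated by the SV40 poly(A) signal. It encodes the F36V mutant of FKBP12 (annotated as DmrB), followed by mCherry, a short linker left from the cloning site, and human AKT2 (RAC-beta serine/threonine kinase) carrying the K14A substitution. FKBP(F36V) binds synthetic ligands that wild-type FKBP does not, providing a handle for chemically induced recruitment of the fusion, while mCherry allows its localization to be followed by red fluorescence. The record describes the construct simply as a recruitable Akt2(K14A) mutant and does not state the functional effect of K14A or the recruitment partner used. The associated publication concerns where mTORC2 activity is located inside cells.
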