Features (pLannotate 1.2.2; 18 found; start..end, strand, type, name):
      8..143     +  rep_origin     SV40 ori: SV40 origin of replication
    192..986     +  CDS            NeoR/KanR: aminoglycoside phosphotransferase from Tn5; aph(3')-II (or nptII); confers resistance to neomycin, kanamycin, and G418 (Geneticin®)
   1007..1159    +  CDS            ble (fragment): BLE_KLEPN - Experimental evidence at protein level: Swiss-Prot protein existence level 1. Binding protein with a strong affinity to the bleomycin family of antibiotics. Binds to CL990; an antimitotic-antibiotic compound. From Klebsiella pneumoniae.
   1218..1265    +  polyA_signal   HSV TK poly(A) signal: herpes simplex virus thymidine kinase polyadenylation signal (Cole and Stacy, 1985)
   1356..1372    -  polyA_signal   bGH poly(A) signal (fragment): bovine growth hormone polyadenylation signal
   1594..2182    +  rep_origin     ori: high-copy-number ColE1/pMB1/pBR322/pUC origin of replication
   2241..2300    +  rep_origin     RSF ori (fragment): Plasmids containing the RSF 1030 origin of replication can be propagated in E. coli cells that contain additional plasmids with compatible origins.
   2368..2671    +  enhancer       CMV enhancer: human cytomegalovirus immediate early enhancer
   2672..2875    +  promoter       CMV promoter: human cytomegalovirus (CMV) immediate early promoter
   2912..3232    +  CDS            DmrB: F36V mutant of FK506-binding protein FKBP12 binds synthetic ligands that do not bind wild-type FKBP
   3257..3964    +  CDS            mCherry: mCherry is a basic (constitutively fluorescent) red fluorescent protein published in 2004, derived from Discosoma sp.. It is reported to be a very rapidly-maturing monomer with low acid sensitivity.
   3965..3985    +  misc_feature   MCS (fragment): multiple cloning site
   3986..5428    +  CDS            AKT2: AKT2_HUMAN - Experimental evidence at protein level: Swiss-Prot protein existence level 1. One of the few specific substrates of AKT2 identified recently is PITX2. Phosphorylation of PITX2 impairs its association with the CCND1 mRNA-stabilizing complex thus shortening the half-life of CCND1. AKT2 seems also to be the principal isoform responsible of the regulation of glucose uptake. Phosphorylates C2CD5 on 'Ser-197' during insulin-stimulated adipocytes. AKT2 is also specifically involved in skeletal muscle differentiation, one of its substrates in this process being ANKRD2. Down-regulation by
   5454..5538    +  CDS            large T antigen (fragment): large T antigen from SV40 (simian virus 40)
   5561..5682    +  polyA_signal   SV40 poly(A) signal: SV40 polyadenylation signal
   5716..6144    -  rep_origin     f1 ori (sequence partly withheld): f1 bacteriophage origin of replication; arrow indicates direction of (+) strand synthesis
   6171..6275    +  promoter       AmpR promoter: bla
   6277..6477    +  promoter       SV40 promoter (fragment): SV40 enhancer and early promoter
>Addgene plasmid #72906 | C1-FKBP(F36V):mCherry-Akt2(K14A) | addgene full sequence | sequence record 174182 | Addgene NGS Result
TCCGCCCATCCCGCCCCTAACTCCGCCCAGTTCCGCCCATTCTCCGCCCCATGGCTGACTAATTTTTTTT
ATTTATGCAGAGGCCGAGGCCGCCTCGGCCTCTGAGCTATTCCAGAAGTAGTGAGGAGGCTTTTTTGGAG
GCCTAGGCTTTTGCAAAGATCGATCAAGAGACAGGATGAGGATCGTTTCGCATGATTGAACAAGATGGAT
TGCACGCAGGTTCTCCGGCCGCTTGGGTGGAGAGGCTATTCGGCTATGACTGGGCACAACAGACAATCGG
CTGCTCTGATGCCGCCGTGTTCCGGCTGTCAGCGCAGGGGCGCCCGGTTCTTTTTGTCAAGACCGACCTG
TCCGGTGCCCTGAATGAACTGCAAGACGAGGCAGCGCGGCTATCGTGGCTGGCCACGACGGGCGTTCCTT
GCGCAGCTGTGCTCGACGTTGTCACTGAAGCGGGAAGGGACTGGCTGCTATTGGGCGAAGTGCCGGGGCA
GGATCTCCTGTCATCTCACCTTGCTCCTGCCGAGAAAGTATCCATCATGGCTGATGCAATGCGGCGGCTG
CATACGCTTGATCCGGCTACCTGCCCATTCGACCACCAAGCGAAACATCGCATCGAGCGAGCACGTACTC
GGATGGAAGCCGGTCTTGTCGATCAGGATGATCTGGACGAAGAGCATCAGGGGCTCGCGCCAGCCGAACT
GTTCGCCAGGCTCAAGGCGAGCATGCCCGACGGCGAGGATCTCGTCGTGACCCATGGCGATGCCTGCTTG
CCGAATATCATGGTGGAAAATGGCCGCTTTTCTGGATTCATCGACTGTGGCCGGCTGGGTGTGGCGGACC
GCTATCAGGACATAGCGTTGGCTACCCGTGATATTGCTGAAGAGCTTGGCGGCGAATGGGCTGACCGCTT
CCTCGTGCTTTACGGTATCGCCGCTCCCGATTCACAGCGCATCGCCTTCTATCGCCTTCTTGACGAGTTC
TTCTGAGCGGGACTCTGGGGTTCGAAATGACCGACCAAGCGACGCCCAACCTGCCATCACGAGATTTCGA
TTCCACCGCCGCCTTCTATGAAAGGTTGGGCTTCGGAATCGTTTTCCGGGACGCCGGCTGGATGATCCTC
CAGCGCGGGGATCTCATGCTGGAGTTCTTCGCCCACCCTAGGGGGAGGCTAACTGAAACACGGAAGGAGA
CAATACCGGAAGGAACCCGCGCTATGACGGCAATAAAAAGACAGAATAAAACGCACGGTGTTGGGTCGTT
TGTTCATAAACGCGGGGTTCGGTCCCAGGGCTGGCACTCTGTCGATACCCCACCGAGACCCCATTGGGGC
CAATACGCCCGCGTTTCTTCCTTTTCCCCACCCCACCCCCCAAGTTCGGGTGAAGGCCCAGGGCTCGCAG
CCAACGTCGGGGCGGCAGGCCCTGCCATAGCCTCAGGTTACTCATATATACTTTAGATTGATTTAAAACT
TCATTTTTAATTTAAAAGGATCTAGGTGAAGATCCTTTTTGATAATCTCATGACCAAAATCCCTTAACGT
GAGTTTTCGTTCCACTGAGCGTCAGACCCCGTAGAAAAGATCAAAGGATCTTCTTGAGATCCTTTTTTTC
TGCGCGTAATCTGCTGCTTGCAAACAAAAAAACCACCGCTACCAGCGGTGGTTTGTTTGCCGGATCAAGA
GCTACCAACTCTTTTTCCGAAGGTAACTGGCTTCAGCAGAGCGCAGATACCAAATACTGTTCTTCTAGTG
TAGCCGTAGTTAGGCCACCACTTCAAGAACTCTGTAGCACCGCCTACATACCTCGCTCTGCTAATCCTGT
TACCAGTGGCTGCTGCCAGTGGCGATAAGTCGTGTCTTACCGGGTTGGACTCAAGACGATAGTTACCGGA
TAAGGCGCAGCGGTCGGGCTGAACGGGGGGTTCGTGCACACAGCCCAGCTTGGAGCGAACGACCTACACC
GAACTGAGATACCTACAGCGTGAGCTATGAGAAAGCGCCACGCTTCCCGAAGGGAGAAAGGCGGACAGGT
ATCCGGTAAGCGGCAGGGTCGGAACAGGAGAGCGCACGAGGGAGCTTCCAGGGGGAAACGCCTGGTATCT
TTATAGTCCTGTCGGGTTTCGCCACCTCTGACTTGAGCGTCGATTTTTGTGATGCTCGTCAGGGGGGCGG
AGCCTATGGAAAAACGCCAGCAACGCGGCCTTTTTACGGTTCCTGGCCTTTTGCTGGCCTTTTGCTGGCC
TTTTGCTCACATGTTCTTTCCTGCGTTATCCCCTGATTCTGTGGATAACCGTATTACCGCCATGCATTAG
TTATTAATAGTAATCAATTACGGGGTCATTAGTTCATAGCCCATATATGGAGTTCCGCGTTACATAACTT
ACGGTAAATGGCCCGCCTGGCTGACCGCCCAACGACCCCCGCCCATTGACGTCAATAATGACGTATGTTC
CCATAGTAACGCCAATAGGGACTTTCCATTGACGTCAATGGGTGGAGTATTTACGGTAAACTGCCCACTT
GGCAGTACATCAAGTGTATCATATGCCAAGTACGCCCCCTATTGACGTCAATGACGGTAAATGGCCCGCC
TGGCATTATGCCCAGTACATGACCTTATGGGACTTTCCTACTTGGCAGTACATCTACGTATTAGTCATCG
CTATTACCATGGTGATGCGGTTTTGGCAGTACATCAATGGGCGTGGATAGCGGTTTGACTCACGGGGATT
TCCAAGTCTCCACCCCATTGACGTCAATGGGAGTTTGTTTTGGCACCAAAATCAACGGGACTTTCCAAAA
TGTCGTAACAACTCCGCCCCATTGACGCAAATGGGCGGTAGGCGTGTACGGTGGGAGGTCTATATAAGCA
GAGCTGGTTTAGTGAACCGTCAGATCCGCTAGCCCACCATGGGAGTGCAGGTGGAGACTATCTCCCCAGG
AGACGGGCGCACCTTCCCCAAGCGCGGCCAGACCTGCGTGGTGCACTACACCGGGATGCTTGAAGATGGA
AAGAAAGTTGATTCCTCCCGGGACAGAAACAAGCCCTTTAAGTTTATGCTAGGCAAGCAGGAGGTGATCC
GAGGCTGGGAAGAAGGGGTTGCCCAGATGAGTGTGGGTCAGAGAGCCAAACTGACTATATCTCCAGATTA
TGCCTATGGTGCCACTGGGCACCCAGGCATCATCCCACCACATGCCACTCTCGTCTTCGATGTGGAGCTT
CTAAAACTGGAAGGTGCTACGCGTCTGCCCGGTTCTATGGTGAGCAAGGGCGAGGAGGATAACATGGCCA
TCATCAAGGAGTTCATGCGCTTCAAGGTGCACATGGAGGGCTCCGTGAACGGCCACGAGTTCGAGATCGA
GGGCGAGGGCGAGGGCCGCCCCTACGAGGGCACCCAGACCGCCAAGCTGAAGGTGACCAAGGGTGGCCCC
CTGCCCTTCGCCTGGGACATCCTGTCCCCTCAGTTCATGTACGGCTCCAAGGCCTACGTGAAGCACCCCG
CCGACATCCCCGACTACTTGAAGCTGTCCTTCCCCGAGGGCTTCAAGTGGGAGCGCGTGATGAACTTCGA
GGACGGCGGCGTGGTGACCGTGACCCAGGACTCCTCCCTGCAGGACGGCGAGTTCATCTACAAGGTGAAG
CTGCGCGGCACCAACTTCCCCTCCGACGGCCCCGTAATGCAGAAGAAGACCATGGGCTGGGAGGCCTCCT
CCGAGCGGATGTACCCCGAGGACGGCGCCCTGAAGGGCGAGATCAAGCAGAGGCTGAAGCTGAAGGACGG
CGGCCACTACGACGCTGAGGTCAAGACCACCTACAAGGCCAAGAAGCCCGTGCAGCTGCCCGGCGCCTAC
AACGTCAACATCAAGTTGGACATCACCTCCCACAACGAGGACTACACCATCGTGGAACAGTACGAACGCG
CCGAGGGCCGCCACTCCACCGGCGGCATGGACGAGCTGTACAAGTCCGGACTCAGATCTCGAGCTATGAA
TGAGGTGTCTGTCATCAAAGAAGGCTGGCTCCACGCACGTGGTGAATACATCAAGACCTGGAGGCCACGG
TACTTCCTGCTGAAGAGCGACGGCTCCTTCATTGGGTACAAGGAGAGGCCCGAGGCCCCTGATCAGACTC
TACCCCCCTTAAACAACTTCTCCGTAGCAGAATGCCAGCTGATGAAGACCGAGAGGCCGCGACCCAACAC
CTTTGTCATACGCTGCCTGCAGTGGACCACAGTCATCGAGAGGACCTTCCACGTGGATTCTCCAGACGAG
AGGGAGGAGTGGATGCGGGCCATCCAGATGGTCGCCAACAGCCTCAAGCAGCGGGCCCCAGGCGAGGACC
CCATGGACTACAAGTGTGGCTCCCCCAGTGACTCCTCCACGACTGAGGAGATGGAAGTGGCGGTCAGCAA
GGCACGGGCTAAAGTGACCATGAATGACTTCGACTATCTCAAACTCCTTGGCAAGGGAACCTTTGGCAAA
GTCATCCTGGTGCGGGAGAAGGCCACTGGCCGCTACTACGCCATGAAGATCCTGCGGAAGGAAGTCATCA
TTGCCAAGGATGAAGTCGCTCACACAGTCACCGAGAGCCGGGTCCTCCAGAACACCAGGCACCCGTTCCT
CACTGCGCTGAAGTATGCCTTCCAGACCCACGACCGCCTGTGCTTTGTGATGGAGTATGCCAACGGGGGT
GAGCTGTTCTTCCACCTGTCCCGGGAGCGTGTCTTCACAGAGGAGCGGGCCCGGTTTTATGGTGCAGAGA
TTGTCTCGGCTCTTGAGTACTTGCACTCGCGGGACGTGGTATACCGCGACATCAAGCTGGAAAACCTCAT
GCTGGACAAAGATGGCCACATCAAGATCACTGACTTTGGCCTCTGCAAAGAGGGCATCAGTGACGGGGCC
ACCATGAAAACCTTCTGTGGGACCCCGGAGTACCTGGCGCCTGAGGTGCTGGAGGACAATGACTATGGCC
GGGCCGTGGACTGGTGGGGGCTGGGTGTGGTCATGTACGAGATGATGTGCGGCCGCCTGCCCTTCTACAA
CCAGGACCACGAGCGCCTCTTCGAGCTCATCCTCATGGAAGAGATCCGCTTCCCGCGCACGCTCAGCCCC
GAGGCCAAGTCCCTGCTTGCTGGGCTGCTTAAGAAGGACCCCAAGCAGAGGCTTGGTGGGGGGCCCAGCG
ATGCCAAGGAGGTCATGGAGCACAGGTTCTTCCTCAGCATCAACTGGCAGGACGTGGTCCAGAAGAAGCT
CCTGCCACCCTTCAAACCTCAGGTCACGTCCGAGGTCGACACAAGGTACTTCGATGATGAATTTACCGCC
CAGTCCATCACAATCACACCCCCTGACCGCTATGACAGCCTGGGCTTACTGGAGCTGGACCAGCGGACCC
ACTTCCCCCAGTTCTCCTACTCGGCCAGCATCCGCGAGTGAGGATCCACCGGATCTAGATAACTGATCAT
AATCAGCCATACCACATTTGTAGAGGTTTTACTTGCTTTAAAAAACCTCCCACACCTCCCCCTGAACCTG
AAACATAAAATGAATGCAATTGTTGTTGTTAACTTGTTTATTGCAGCTTATAATGGTTACAAATAAAGCA
ATAGCATCACAAATTTCACAAATAAAGCATTTTTTTCACTGCATTCTAGTTGTGGTTTGTCCAAACTCAT
CAATGTATCTTAACGCGTAAATTGTAAGCGTTAATATTTTGTTAAAATTCGCGTTAAATTTTTGTTAAAT
CAGCTCATTTTTTAACCAATAGGCCGAAATCGGCAAAATCCCTTATAAATCAAAAGAATAGACCGAGATA
GGGT
[37 nt withheld, positions 5815-5851]
AAAGAACGTGGACTCCAACGTCAAAGG
[49 nt withheld, positions 5879-5927]
T
[91 nt withheld, positions 5929-6019]
G
[124 nt withheld, positions 6021-6144]
CAGGTGGCACTTTTCGGGGAAATGTGCGCGGAACCCCTATTTGTTTATTTTTCTAAATACATTCAAATAT
GTATCCGCTCATGAGACAATAACCCTGATAAATGCTTCAATAATATTGAAAAAGGAAGAGTCCTGAGGCG
GAAAGAACCAGCTGTGGAATGTGTGTCAGTTAGGGTGTGGAAAGTCCCCAGGCTCCCCAGCAGGCAGAAG
TATGCAAAGCATGCATCTCAATTAGTCAGCAACCAGGTGTGGAAAGTCCCCAGGCTCCCCAGCAGGCAGA
AGTATGCAAAGCATGCATCTCAATTAGTCAGCAACCATAGCCCCGCCCCTAAC
