>Addgene plasmid #72906 | C1-FKBP(F36V):mCherry-Akt2(K14A) | depositor partial sequence | sequence record 169350 | C1-FKBP(F36V):mCherry-Akt2(K14A) sequence 2532 bps
TGGCAAGCTAGCCCACCATGGGAGTGCAGGTGGAGACTATCTCCCCAGGAGACGGGCGCACCTTCCCCAA
GCGCGGCCAGACCTGCGTGGTGCACTACACCGGGATGCTTGAAGATGGAAAGAAAGTTGATTCCTCCCGG
GACAGAAACAAGCCCTTTAAGTTTATGCTAGGCAAGCAGGAGGTGATCCGAGGCTGGGAAGAAGGGGTTG
CCCAGATGAGTGTGGGTCAGAGAGCCAAACTGACTATATCTCCAGATTATGCCTATGGTGCCACTGGGCA
CCCAGGCATCATCCCACCACATGCCACTCTCGTCTTCGATGTGGAGCTTCTAAAACTGGAAGGTGCTACG
CGTCTGCCCGGTTCTATGGTGAGCAAGGGCGAGGAGGATAACATGGCCATCATCAAGGAGTTCATGCGCT
TCAAGGTGCACATGGAGGGCTCCGTGAACGGCCACGAGTTCGAGATCGAGGGCGAGGGCGAGGGCCGCCC
CTACGAGGGCACCCAGACCGCCAAGCTGAAGGTGACCAAGGGTGGCCCCCTGCCCTTCGCCTGGGACATC
CTGTCCCCTCAGTTCATGTACGGCTCCAAGGCCTACGTGAAGCACCCCGCCGACATCCCCGACTACTTGA
AGCTGTCCTTCCCCGAGGGCTTCAAGTGGGAGCGCGTGATGAACTTCGAGGACGGCGGCGTGGTGACCGT
GACCCAGGACTCCTCCCTGCAGGACGGCGAGTTCATCTACAAGGTGAAGCTGCGCGGCACCAACTTCCCC
TCCGACGGCCCCGTAATGCAGAAGAAGACCATGGGCTGGGAGGCCTCCTCCGAGCGGATGTACCCCGAGG
ACGGCGCCCTGAAGGGCGAGATCAAGCAGAGGCTGAAGCTGAAGGACGGCGGCCACTACGACGCTGAGGT
CAAGACCACCTACAAGGCCAAGAAGCCCGTGCAGCTGCCCGGCGCCTACAACGTCAACATCAAGTTGGAC
ATCACCTCCCACAACGAGGACTACACCATCGTGGAACAGTACGAACGCGCCGAGGGCCGCCACTCCACCG
GCGGCATGGACGAGCTGTACAAGATGAATGAGGTGTCTGTCATCAAAGAAGGCTGGCTCCACGCACGTGG
TGAATACATCAAGACCTGGAGGCCACGGTACTTCCTGCTGAAGAGCGACGGCTCCTTCATTGGGTACAAG
GAGAGGCCCGAGGCCCCTGATCAGACTCTACCCCCCTTAAACAACTTCTCCGTAGCAGAATGCCAGCTGA
TGAAGACCGAGAGGCCGCGACCCAACACCTTTGTCATACGCTGCCTGCAGTGGACCACAGTCATCGAGAG
GACCTTCCACGTGGATTCTCCAGACGAGAGGGAGGAGTGGATGCGGGCCATCCAGATGGTCGCCAACAGC
CTCAAGCAGCGGGCCCCAGGCGAGGACCCCATGGACTACAAGTGTGGCTCCCCCAGTGACTCCTCCACGA
CTGAGGAGATGGAAGTGGCGGTCAGCAAGGCACGGGCTAAAGTGACCATGAATGACTTCGACTATCTCAA
ACTCCTTGGCAAGGGAACCTTTGGCAAAGTCATCCTGGTGCGGGAGAAGGCCACTGGCCGCTACTACGCC
ATGAAGATCCTGCGGAAGGAAGTCATCATTGCCAAGGATGAAGTCGCTCACACAGTCACCGAGAGCCGGG
TCCTCCAGAACACCAGGCACCCGTTCCTCACTGCGCTGAAGTATGCCTTCCAGACCCACGACCGCCTGTG
CTTTGTGATGGAGTATGCCAACGGGGGTGAGCTGTTCTTCCACCTGTCCCGGGAGCGTGTCTTCACAGAG
GAGCGGGCCCGGTTTTATGGTGCAGAGATTGTCTCGGCTCTTGAGTACTTGCACTCGCGGGACGTGGTAT
ACCGCGACATCAAGCTGGAAAACCTCATGCTGGACAAAGATGGCCACATCAAGATCACTGACTTTGGCCT
CTGCAAAGAGGGCATCAGTGACGGGGCCACCATGAAAACCTTCTGTGGGACCCCGGAGTACCTGGCGCCT
GAGGTGCTGGAGGACAATGACTATGGCCGGGCCGTGGACTGGTGGGGGCTGGGTGTGGTCATGTACGAGA
TGATGTGCGGCCGCCTGCCCTTCTACAACCAGGACCACGAGCGCCTCTTCGAGCTCATCCTCATGGAAGA
GATCCGCTTCCCGCGCACGCTCAGCCCCGAGGCCAAGTCCCTGCTTGCTGGGCTGCTTAAGAAGGACCCC
AAGCAGAGGCTTGGTGGGGGGCCCAGCGATGCCAAGGAGGTCATGGAGCACAGGTTCTTCCTCAGCATCA
ACTGGCAGGACGTGGTCCAGAAGAAGCTCCTGCCACCCTTCAAACCTCAGGTCACGTCCGAGGTCGACAC
AAGGTACTTCGATGATGAATTTACCGCCCAGTCCATCACAATCACACCCCCTGACCGCTATGACAGCCTG
GGCTTACTGGAGCTGGACCAGCGGACCCACTTCCCCCAGTTCTCCTACTCGGCCAGCATCCGCGAGTGAG
GATCCACCGGTC
